>Addgene plasmid #48655 | PM-TD!TA | depositor full sequence | sequence record 71704 | PM-TD!TA sequence 2755 bps
GACAATGAAAACGTTAGTCATGGCGCGCCTTGACGGCTAGCTCAGTCCTAGGTACAGTGCTAGCTTAATG
CTCGCAGAATTCATTTACCATCTCAAGCTTGTTGAGTTTGAGAGTTGTGTAATTTAAGATGGATCTCAAA
CCCGCCGCTATGGTCCCACGTAGAGCATACGGAAAAAAAAGTCAAAAGCCTCCGACCGGAGGTCGGCCTT
ACTTGCTAGCAGAGTTTGTAGAAACGCAAAAAGGCCATCCGTCAGGATGGCCTTCTGCTTAATTTGATGC
CTGGCAGTTTATGGCGGGCGTCCTGCCCGCCACCCTCCGGGCCGTTGCTTCGCAACGTTCAAATCCGCTC
CCGGCGGATTTGTCCTACTCAGGAGAGCGTTCACCGACAAACAACAGATAAAACGAAAGGCCCAGTCTTT
CGACTGAGCCTTTCGTTTTATTTGATGCCTGGCAGTTCCCTACTCTCGCATGGGGAGACCCCACACTACC
ATCGGCGCTACGGCGTTTCACTTCTGAGTTCGGCATGGGGTCAGGTGGGACCACCGCGCTACTGCCGCCA
GGCAAATTCTGTTTTATCAGACCGCTTCTGCGTTCTGATTTAATCTGTATCAGGCTGAAAATCTTCTCTC
ATCCGCCAAAACAGCCCCGTAGAAAAAGGGACGTTGATCGGCACGTAAGAGGTTCCAACTTTCACCATAA
TGAAATAAGATCACTACCGGGCGTATTTTTTGAGTTATCGAGATTTTCAGGAGCTAAGGAAGCTAAAATG
GAGAAAAAAATCACTGGATATACCACCGTTGATATATCCCAATGGCATCGTAAAGAACATTTTGAGGCAT
TTCAGTCAGTTGCTCAATGTACCTATAACCAGACCGTTCAGCTGGATATTACGGCCTTTTTAAAGACCGT
AAAGAAAAATAAGCACAAGTTTTATCCGGCCTTTATTCACATTCTTGCCCGCCTGATGAATGCTCATCCG
GAATTCCGTATGGCAATGAAAGACGGTGAGCTGGTGATATGGGATAGTGTTCACCCTTGTTACACCGTTT
TCCATGAGCAAACTGAAACGTTTTCATCGCTCTGGAGTGAATACCACGACGATTTCCGGCAGTTTCTACA
CATATATTCGCAAGATGTGGCGTGTTACGGTGAAAACCTGGCCTATTTCCCTAAAGGGTTTATTGAGAAT
ATGTTTTTCGTCTCAGCCAATCCCTGGGTGAGTTTCACCAGTTTTGATTTAAACGTGGCCAATATGGACA
ACTTCTTCGCCCCCGTTTTCACCATGGGCAAATATTATACGCAAGGCGACAAGGTGCTGATGCCGCTGGC
GATTCAGGTTCATCATGCCGTCTGTGATGGCTTCCATGTCGGCAGAATGCTTAATGAATTACAACAGTAC
TGCGATGAGTGGCAGGGCGGGGCGTAATTCCGGCGGATTTGTCCTACTCAGGAGAGCGTTCACCGACAAA
CAACAGATAAAACGAAAGGCCCAGTCTTTCGACTGAGCCTTTCGTTTTATTTGATGCCTGGCAGTTCCCT
ACTCTCGCATGGGGAGACCCCACACTACCATCGGCGCTACGGCGTTTCACTTCTGAGTTCGGCATGGGGT
CAGGTGGGACCACCGCGCTACTGCCGCCAGGCAAATTCTGTTTTATCAGACCGCTTCTGCGTTCTGATTT
AATCTGTATCAGGCTGAAAATCTTCTCTCATCCGCCAAAACAGCCCTCGGGACGGATCGCTTCATGTGGC
AGGAGAAAAAAGGCTGCACCGGTGCGTCAGCAGAATATGTGATACAGGATATATTCCGCTTCCTCGCTCA
CTGACTCGCTACGCTCGGTCGTTCGACTGCGGCGAGCGGAAATGGCTTACGAACGGGGCGGAGATTTCCT
GGAAGATGCCAGGAAGATACTTAACAGGGAAGTGAGAGGGCCGCGGCAAAGCCGTTTTTCCATAGGCTCC
GCCCCCCTGACAAGCATCACGAAATCTGACGCTCAAATCAGTGGTGGCGAAACCCGACAGGACTATAAAG
ATACCAGGCGTTTCCCCCTGGCGGCTCCCTCGTGCGCTCTCCTGTTCCTGCCTTTCGGTTTACCGGTGTC
ATTCCGCTGTTATGGCCGCGTTTGTCTCATTCCACGCCTGACACTCAGTTCCGGGTAGGCAGTTCGCTCC
AAGCTGGACTGTATGCACGAACCCCCCGTTCAGTCCGACCGCTGCGCCTTATCCGGTAACTATCGTCTTG
AGTCCAACCCGGAAAGACATGCAAAAGCACCACTGGCAGCAGCCACTGGTAATTGATTTAGAGGAGTTAG
TCTTGAAGTCATGCGCCGGTTAAGGCTAAACTGAAAGGACAAGTTTTGGTGACTGCGCTCCTCCAAGCCA
GTTACCTCGGTTCAAAGAGTTGGTAGCTCAGAGAACCTTCGAAAAACCGCCCTGCAAGGCGGTTTTTTCG
TTTTCAGAGCAAGAGATTACGCGCAGACCAAAACGATCTCAAGAAGATCATCTTATTAAGGGGTCTGACG
CTCAGTGGAACGAAAACTCACGTTAAGGGATTTTGGTCATGAGATTATCAAAAAGGATCTTCACCTAGAT
CCTTTTAAATTAAAAATGAAGTTTTAAATCAATCTAAAGTATATATGAGTAAACTTGGTCTGACAGTTAC
CAATGCTTAATCAGTGAGGCACCTATCTCAGCGGAACCGCTCTAGATTTCAGTGCAATTTATCTCTTCAA
ATGTAGCACCTGAAGTCAGCCCGGC
Features (pLannotate 1.2.2; 12 found; start..end, strand, type, name):
     30..54      +  promoter       J23119(SpeI) promoter (fragment): bacterial promoter (Registry of Standard Biological Parts BBa J23119) modified to end with an SpeI site
    180..202     +  terminator     tonB terminator (fragment): bidirectional E. coli tonB-P14 transcription terminator
    239..266     -  terminator     rrnB T2 terminator: transcription terminator T2 from the E. coli rrnB gene
    358..444     -  terminator     rrnB T1 terminator: Escherichia coli rrnB; transcription terminator T1 from the E. coli rrnB gene
    446..561     -  ncRNA          5S rRNA: Accession: RF00001 - 5S ribosomal RNA
    665..767     +  promoter       cat promoter: promoter of the E. coli cat gene encoding chloramphenicol acetyltransferase
    768..1427    +  CDS            CmR: chloramphenicol acetyltransferase; cat; confers resistance to chloramphenicol
   1437..1523    -  terminator     rrnB T1 terminator: Escherichia coli rrnB; transcription terminator T1 from the E. coli rrnB gene
   1525..1640    -  ncRNA          5S rRNA: Accession: RF00001 - 5S ribosomal RNA
   1804..1859    -  rep_origin     RSF ori (fragment): Plasmids containing the RSF 1030 origin of replication can be propagated in E. coli cells that contain additional plasmids with compatible origins.
   1947..2492    -  rep_origin     p15A ori: Plasmids containing the medium-copy-number p15A origin of replication can be propagated in E. coli cells that contain a second plasmid with the ColE1 origin.
   2658..2693    -  CDS            bla(M) (fragment): β-lactamase lacking the signal sequence; bla(M); allows cytosolic expression of β-lactamase
