[The description below was written by a language model from this plasmid's Addgene catalogue record and pLannotate feature annotations shown in this document.]
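Description:
PM-TD!TA is a small bacterial CRISPR plasmid (about 2.76 kb) built on the p15A-cat backbone and used to express a single crRNA in E. coli. It replicates from the medium-copy p15A origin, which is compatible with ColE1-type plasmids and so allows it to be maintained alongside other components of a multi-plasmid system. Selection is by chloramphenicol, through a chloramphenicol acetyltransferase gene driven by its native cat promoter. The feature table also picks up short fragments resembling an RSF origin and a β-lactamase coding sequence. These are partial matches only, and the record gives no indication that they function.

The payload is a 66 bp synthetic insert encoding a crRNA for "TD", one of the orthogonal Cas9 proteins characterised in the associated study, with a spacer that directs that nuclease to a defined target called protospacer A. The catalogue lists the constitutive J23100 promoter as the driver. The automated annotation instead reports a fragment matching the closely related J23119 promoter at the start of the sequence, which is consistent with a member of the same synthetic Anderson promoter family. A partial tonB terminator lies downstream of the crRNA region. Reverse-oriented rrnB T1/T2 terminators with adjacent 5S rRNA sequence flank the resistance cassette and probably insulate the transcription units from one another. The plasmid carries no Cas9 or tracrRNA features, so these must come from other constructs. The record supports its use in bacterial experiments testing RNA-guided targeting, and the orthogonality of different Cas9 proteins, for gene regulation and editing.
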