Addgene plasmid #48655: PM-TD!TA
Purpose: Bacterial TD crRNA expression: targets TD to protospacer A (TACCATCTCAAGCTTGTTGA), p15A/chloramphenicol
Depositing lab: George Church. Depositing organization: Harvard Medical School. Publication: Orthogonal Cas9 proteins for RNA-guided gene regulation and editing. Esvelt KM, Mali P, Braff JL, Moosburner M, Yaung SJ, Church GM. Nat Methods. 2013 Sep 29. doi: 10.1038/nmeth.2681. PubMed 24076762.
Backbone
  Vector backbone: p15A-cat
  Total vector size (bp): 2756
  Vector type: CRISPR
Growth in bacteria
  Bacterial resistance: Chloramphenicol, 25 μg/mL
  Growth temperature: 37°C
  Growth strain: DH5alpha
  Copy number: Unknown
Gene/Insert
  Gene/Insert name: Bacterial TD crRNA to prototspacer A
  Species: Synthetic
  Insert size (bp): 66
  Promoter: J23100 promoter
  Cloning method: Unknown
  Sequencing primers: 5′ p15A-F; 3′ CAT-R
Terms and licenses: Academic/Nonprofit Terms; Industry Terms: Not Available to Industry
How to cite: PM-TD!TA was a gift from George Church (Addgene plasmid # 48655 ; http://n2t.net/addgene:48655 ; RRID:Addgene_48655)
