>Addgene plasmid #48655 | PM-TD!TA | addgene partial sequence | sequence record 72711 | p15A-F 5'-gattacgcgcagaccaaaac-3'
GGGTCTGACGCTCAGTGGAACGAAAACTCACGTTAAGGGATTTTGGTCATGAGATTATCAAAAAGGATCT
TCACCTAGATCCTTTTAAATTAAAAATGAAGTTTTAAATCAATCTAAAGTATATATGAGTAAACTTGGTC
TGACAGTTACCAATGCTTAATCAGTGAGGCACCTATCTCAGCGGAACCGCTCTAGATTTCAGTGCAATTT
ATCTCTTCAAATGTAGCACCTGAAGTCAGCCCGGCGACAATGAAAACGTTAGTCATGGCGCGCCTTGACG
GCTAGCTCAGTCCTAGGTACAGTGCTAGCTTAATGCTCGCAGAATTCATTTACCATCTCAAGCTTGTTGA
GTTTGAGAGTTGTGTAATTTAAGATGGATCTCAAACCCGCCGCTATGGTCCCACGTAGAGCATACGGAAA
AAAAAGTCAAAAGCCTCCGACCGGAGGTCGGCCTTACTTGCTAGCAGAGTTTGTAGAAACGCAAAAAGGC
CATCCGTCAGGATGGCCTTCTGCTTAATTTGATGCCTGGCAGTTTATGGCGGGCGTCCTGCCCGCCACCC
TCCGGGCCGTTGCTTCGCAACGTTCAAATCCGCTCCCGGCGGATTTGTCCTACTCAGGAGAGCGTTCACC
GACAAACAACAGATAAAACGAAAGGCCCAGTCTTTCGACTGAGCCTTTCGTTTTATTTGATGCCTGGCAG
TTCCCTACTCTCGCATGGGGAGACCCCACACTACCATCGGCGCTACGGCGTTTCACTTCTGAGTTCGGCA
TGGGGTCAGGTGGGACCACCGCGCTACTGCCGCCAGGCAAATTCTGTTTTATCAGACCGCTTCTGCGTTC
TGATTTAATCTGTATCAGGCTGAAAATCTTCTCTCATCCGCCAAAACAGCCCCGTAGAAAAAGGGACGTT
GATCGGCACGTAA
